Addgene plasmid #248541: pLenti-gRNA13-5
Purpose: A CRISPR-based technology to study chromosome-specific aneuploidy by targeting human centromeres
Depositing lab: Teresa Davoli. Depositing organization: NYU Grossman School of Medicine. Publication: KaryoCreate: A CRISPR-based technology to study chromosome-specific aneuploidy by targeting human centromeres. Bosco N, Goldberg A, Zhao X, Mays JC, Cheng P, Johnson AF, Bianchi JJ, Toscani C, Di Tommaso E, Katsnelson L, Annuar D, Mei S, Faitelson RE, Pesselev IY, Mohamed KS, Mermerian A, Camacho-Hernandez EM, Gionco CA, Manikas J, Tseng YS, Sun Z, Fani S, Keegan S, Lippman SM, Fenyo D, Giunta S, Santaguida S, Davoli T. Cell. 2023 Apr 27;186(9):1985-2001.e19. doi: 10.1016/j.cell.2023.03.029. Epub 2023 Apr 18. PubMed 37075754.
Backbone
  Vector backbone: pLentiGuide-Puro-FE
  Vector type: Mammalian Expression, CRISPR
Growth in bacteria
  Bacterial resistance: Ampicillin, 100 μg/mL
  Growth temperature: 30°C
  Growth strain: NEB Stable
  Copy number: High Copy
Gene/Insert
  Gene/Insert name: gRNA13-5
  gRNA/shRNA sequence: GCACGTTTCAAACACTCTTT
  Species: H. sapiens (human)
  Promoter: U6
  Cloning method: Gibson Cloning
Terms and licenses: Academic/Nonprofit Terms; Industry Terms: Not Available to Industry
How to cite: pLenti-gRNA13-5 was a gift from Teresa Davoli (Addgene plasmid # 248541 ; http://n2t.net/addgene:248541 ; RRID:Addgene_248541)
