[The description below was written by a language model from this plasmid's Addgene catalogue record and pLannotate feature annotations shown in this document.]
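Description:
pLenti-gRNA13-5 is a lentiviral guide RNA expression plasmid built on the pLentiGuide-Puro-FE backbone, part of the KaryoCreate system for inducing chromosome-specific aneuploidy by targeting CRISPR machinery to human centromeres. It is propagated in E. coli through a high-copy ColE1/pUC-type origin with ampicillin selection (AmpR). The recorded host is a recombination-tolerant strain, consistent with a plasmid that carries repeated LTR sequences. An f1 origin, an SV40 origin and poly(A) signal, and remnants of lac regulatory elements and T7/T3 promoters are also present in the backbone.

The transfer cassette has a third-generation, self-inactivating layout. An RSV promoter drives a truncated HIV-1 5' LTR, followed by the Ψ packaging signal with a partial gag sequence, the Rev response element, a cPPT/CTS, and a ΔU3 3' LTR. Within this unit, a human U6 RNA polymerase III promoter expresses a single guide RNA named gRNA13-5, made up of a 20-nt human-targeting spacer joined to a Streptococcus pyogenes Cas9 scaffold. That scaffold is annotated only as a partial tracrRNA match, which would fit a modified scaffold, although the record does not define the "FE" designation. The name suggests a guide directed at chromosome 13 centromeric sequence, but the record does not state the target explicitly. Downstream, an EF-1α promoter with its intron A drives puromycin N-acetyltransferase, and a WPRE enhances transcript expression.

No Cas9 or dCas9 is encoded, so the nuclease or fusion protein must be supplied separately. The plasmid is typically packaged into lentivirus to deliver the guide stably to human cells, with transduced cells selected using puromycin.
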