Features (pLannotate 1.2.2; 29 found; start..end, strand, type, name):
    248..267     +  misc_feature   cPPT/CTS (fragment): central polypurine tract and central termination sequence of HIV-1
    269..502     +  LTR            3' LTR (ΔU3): self-inactivating 3' long terminal repeat (LTR) from HIV-1
    580..701     +  polyA_signal   SV40 poly(A) signal: SV40 polyadenylation signal
    741..876     +  rep_origin     SV40 ori: SV40 origin of replication
    897..915     -  promoter       T7 promoter: promoter for bacteriophage T7 RNA polymerase
    923..1078    +  CDS            lacZα (fragment): LacZα fragment of β-galactosidase; lacZ fragment
   1083..1511    +  rep_origin     f1 ori (sequence partly withheld): f1 bacteriophage origin of replication; arrow indicates direction of (+) strand synthesis
   1564..1668    +  promoter       AmpR promoter: bla
   1669..2529    +  CDS            AmpR: β-lactamase; bla; confers resistance to ampicillin, carbenicillin, and related antibiotics
   2700..3288    +  rep_origin     ori: high-copy-number ColE1/pMB1/pBR322/pUC origin of replication
   3471..3563    +  CDS            lacI (fragment): lac repressor; lacI; The lac repressor binds to the lac operator to inhibit transcription in E. coli. This inhibition can be relieved by adding lactose or isopropyl-β-D-thiogalactopyranoside (IPTG).
   3576..3597    +  protein_bind   CAP binding site: CAP binding activates transcription in the presence of cAMP. E. coli catabolite activator protein
   3612..3642    +  promoter       lac promoter: promoter for the E. coli lac operon
   3650..3666    +  protein_bind   lac operator: The lac repressor binds to the lac operator to inhibit transcription in E. coli. This inhibition can be relieved by adding lactose or isopropyl-β-D-thiogalactopyranoside (IPTG). lac repressor encoded by lacI
   3711..3729    +  promoter       T3 promoter: promoter for bacteriophage T3 RNA polymerase
   3757..3983    +  promoter       RSV promoter: Rous sarcoma virus enhancer/promoter
   3984..4164    +  LTR            5' LTR (truncated): truncated 5' long terminal repeat (LTR) from HIV-1
   4211..4336    +  misc_feature   HIV-1 Ψ: packaging signal of human immunodeficiency virus type 1
   4320..4683    +  CDS            HIV-1 gag (fragment): gag protein from human immunodeficiency virus 1; gag
   4829..5062    +  misc_feature   RRE: The Rev response element (RRE) of HIV-1 allows for Rev-dependent mRNA export from the nucleus to the cytoplasm.
   5439..5465    +  CDS            Rev (fragment): human immunodeficiency virus 1 (HIV-1) Rev protein; rev; enhances nuclear export of unspliced and incompletely spliced viral mRNAs
   5469..5709    +  promoter       U6 promoter: RNA polymerase III promoter for human U6 snRNA
   5756..5823    +  misc_RNA       tracrRNA (fragment): trans-activating CRISPR RNA for the Streptococcus pyogenes CRISPR/Cas9 system
   5879..5996    +  misc_feature   cPPT/CTS: central polypurine tract and central termination sequence of HIV-1
   6062..6128    +  CDS            small t antigen (fragment): SV40 (simian virus 40) small t antigen
   6154..6365    +  promoter       EF-1α core promoter: core promoter for human elongation factor EF-1α
   6366..7304    +  intron         EF-1α intron A: intron upstream of the start codon of human EF-1α
   7326..7925    +  CDS            PuroR (fragment): puromycin N-acetyltransferase; pac from Streptomyces; confers resistance to puromycin
   7941..197     +  misc_feature   WPRE (across the origin): woodchuck hepatitis virus posttranscriptional regulatory element
>Addgene plasmid #248541 | pLenti-gRNA13-5 | addgene full sequence | sequence record 493037 | Addgene NGS Result
GAAATCATCGTCCTTTCCTTGGCTGCTCGCCTGTGTTGCCACCTGGATTCTGCGCGGGACGTCCTTCTGC
TACGTCCCTTCGGCCCTCAATCCAGCGGACCTTCCTTCCCGCGGCCTGCTGCCGGCTCTGCGGCCTCTTC
CGCGTCTTCGCCTTCGCCCTCAGACGAGTCGGATCTCCCTTTGGGCCGCCTCCCCGCGTCGACTTTAAGA
CCAATGACTTACAAGGCAGCTGTAGATCTTAGCCACTTTTTAAAAGAAAAGGGGGGACTGGAAGGGCTAA
TTCACTCCCAACGAAGACAAGATCTGCTTTTTGCTTGTACTGGGTCTCTCTGGTTAGACCAGATCTGAGC
CTGGGAGCTCTCTGGCTAACTAGGGAACCCACTGCTTAAGCCTCAATAAAGCTTGCCTTGAGTGCTTCAA
GTAGTGTGTGCCCGTCTGTTGTGTGACTCTGGTAACTAGAGATCCCTCAGACCCTTTTAGTCAGTGTGGA
AAATCTCTAGCAGTACGTATAGTAGTTCATGTCATCTTATTATTCAGTATTTATAACTTGCAAAGAAATG
AATATCAGAGAGTGAGAGGAACTTGTTTATTGCAGCTTATAATGGTTACAAATAAAGCAATAGCATCACA
AATTTCACAAATAAAGCATTTTTTTCACTGCATTCTAGTTGTGGTTTGTCCAAACTCATCAATGTATCTT
ATCATGTCTGGCTCTAGCTATCCCGCCCCTAACTCCGCCCATCCCGCCCCTAACTCCGCCCAGTTCCGCC
CATTCTCCGCCCCATGGCTGACTAATTTTTTTTATTTATGCAGAGGCCGAGGCCGCCTCGGCCTCTGAGC
TATTCCAGAAGTAGTGAGGAGGCTTTTTTGGAGGCCTAGGGACGTACCCAATTCGCCCTATAGTGAGTCG
TATTACGCGCGCTCACTGGCCGTCGTTTTACAACGTCGTGACTGGGAAAACCCTGGCGTTACCCAACTTA
ATCGCCTTGCAGCACATCCCCCTTTCGCCAGCTGGCGTAATAGCGAAGAGGCCCGCACCGATCGCCCTTC
CCAACAGTTGCGCAGCCTGAATGGCGAATGGG
[124 nt withheld, positions 1083-1206]
C
[91 nt withheld, positions 1208-1298]
A
[49 nt withheld, positions 1300-1348]
CCTTTGACGTTGGAGTCCACGTTCTTT
[37 nt withheld, positions 1376-1412]
ACCCTATCTCGGTCTATTCTTTTGATTTATAAGGGATTTTGCCGATTTCGGCCTATTGGTTAAAAAATGA
GCTGATTTAACAAAAATTTAACGCGAATTTTAACAAAATATTAACGCTTACAATTTAGGTGGCACTTTTC
GGGGAAATGTGCGCGGAACCCCTATTTGTTTATTTTTCTAAATACATTCAAATATGTATCCGCTCATGAG
ACAATAACCCTGATAAATGCTTCAATAATATTGAAAAAGGAAGAGTATGAGTATTCAACATTTCCGTGTC
GCCCTTATTCCCTTTTTTGCGGCATTTTGCCTTCCTGTTTTTGCTCACCCAGAAACGCTGGTGAAAGTAA
AAGATGCTGAAGATCAGTTGGGTGCACGAGTGGGTTACATCGAACTGGATCTCAACAGCGGTAAGATCCT
TGAGAGTTTTCGCCCCGAAGAACGTTTTCCAATGATGAGCACTTTTAAAGTTCTGCTATGTGGCGCGGTA
TTATCCCGTATTGACGCCGGGCAAGAGCAACTCGGTCGCCGCATACACTATTCTCAGAATGACTTGGTTG
AGTACTCACCAGTCACAGAAAAGCATCTTACGGATGGCATGACAGTAAGAGAATTATGCAGTGCTGCCAT
AACCATGAGTGATAACACTGCGGCCAACTTACTTCTGACAACGATCGGAGGACCGAAGGAGCTAACCGCT
TTTTTGCACAACATGGGGGATCATGTAACTCGCCTTGATCGTTGGGAACCGGAGCTGAATGAAGCCATAC
CAAACGACGAGCGTGACACCACGATGCCTGTAGCAATGGCAACAACGTTGCGCAAACTATTAACTGGCGA
ACTACTTACTCTAGCTTCCCGGCAACAATTAATAGACTGGATGGAGGCGGATAAAGTTGCAGGACCACTT
CTGCGCTCGGCCCTTCCGGCTGGCTGGTTTATTGCTGATAAATCTGGAGCCGGTGAGCGTGGGTCTCGCG
GTATCATTGCAGCACTGGGGCCAGATGGTAAGCCCTCCCGTATCGTAGTTATCTACACGACGGGGAGTCA
GGCAACTATGGATGAACGAAATAGACAGATCGCTGAGATAGGTGCCTCACTGATTAAGCATTGGTAACTG
TCAGACCAAGTTTACTCATATATACTTTAGATTGATTTAAAACTTCATTTTTAATTTAAAAGGATCTAGG
TGAAGATCCTTTTTGATAATCTCATGACCAAAATCCCTTAACGTGAGTTTTCGTTCCACTGAGCGTCAGA
CCCCGTAGAAAAGATCAAAGGATCTTCTTGAGATCCTTTTTTTCTGCGCGTAATCTGCTGCTTGCAAACA
AAAAAACCACCGCTACCAGCGGTGGTTTGTTTGCCGGATCAAGAGCTACCAACTCTTTTTCCGAAGGTAA
CTGGCTTCAGCAGAGCGCAGATACCAAATACTGTTCTTCTAGTGTAGCCGTAGTTAGGCCACCACTTCAA
GAACTCTGTAGCACCGCCTACATACCTCGCTCTGCTAATCCTGTTACCAGTGGCTGCTGCCAGTGGCGAT
AAGTCGTGTCTTACCGGGTTGGACTCAAGACGATAGTTACCGGATAAGGCGCAGCGGTCGGGCTGAACGG
GGGGTTCGTGCACACAGCCCAGCTTGGAGCGAACGACCTACACCGAACTGAGATACCTACAGCGTGAGCT
ATGAGAAAGCGCCACGCTTCCCGAAGGGAGAAAGGCGGACAGGTATCCGGTAAGCGGCAGGGTCGGAACA
GGAGAGCGCACGAGGGAGCTTCCAGGGGGAAACGCCTGGTATCTTTATAGTCCTGTCGGGTTTCGCCACC
TCTGACTTGAGCGTCGATTTTTGTGATGCTCGTCAGGGGGGCGGAGCCTATGGAAAAACGCCAGCAACGC
GGCCTTTTTACGGTTCCTGGCCTTTTGCTGGCCTTTTGCTCACATGTTCTTTCCTGCGTTATCCCCTGAT
TCTGTGGATAACCGTATTACCGCCTTTGAGTGAGCTGATACCGCTCGCCGCAGCCGAACGACCGAGCGCA
GCGAGTCAGTGAGCGAGGAAGCGGAAGAGCGCCCAATACGCAAACCGCCTCTCCCCGCGCGTTGGCCGAT
TCATTAATGCAGCTGGCACGACAGGTTTCCCGACTGGAAAGCGGGCAGTGAGCGCAACGCAATTAATGTG
AGTTAGCTCACTCATTAGGCACCCCAGGCTTTACACTTTATGCTTCCGGCTCGTATGTTGTGTGGAATTG
TGAGCGGATAACAATTTCACACAGGAAACAGCTATGACCATGATTACGCCAAGCGCGCAATTAACCCTCA
CTAAAGGGAACAAAAGCTGGAGCTGCAAGCTTAATGTAGTCTTATGCAATACTCTTGTAGTCTTGCAACA
TGGTAACGATGAGTTAGCAACATGCCTTACAAGGAGAGAAAAAGCACCGTGCATGCCGATTGGTGGAAGT
AAGGTGGTACGATCGTGCCTTATTAGGAAGGCAACAGACGGGTCTGACATGGATTGGACGAACCACTGAA
TTGCCGCATTGCAGAGATATTGTATTTAAGTGCCTAGCTCGATACATAAACGGGTCTCTCTGGTTAGACC
AGATCTGAGCCTGGGAGCTCTCTGGCTAACTAGGGAACCCACTGCTTAAGCCTCAATAAAGCTTGCCTTG
AGTGCTTCAAGTAGTGTGTGCCCGTCTGTTGTGTGACTCTGGTAACTAGAGATCCCTCAGACCCTTTTAG
TCAGTGTGGAAAATCTCTAGCAGTGGCGCCCGAACAGGGACTTGAAAGCGAAAGGGAAACCAGAGGAGCT
CTCTCGACGCAGGACTCGGCTTGCTGAAGCGCGCACGGCAAGAGGCGAGGGGCGGCGACTGGTGAGTACG
CCAAAAATTTTGACTAGCGGAGGCTAGAAGGAGAGAGATGGGTGCGAGAGCGTCAGTATTAAGCGGGGGA
GAATTAGATCGCGATGGGAAAAAATTCGGTTAAGGCCAGGGGGAAAGAAAAAATATAAATTAAAACATAT
AGTATGGGCAAGCAGGGAGCTAGAACGATTCGCAGTTAATCCTGGCCTGTTAGAAACATCAGAAGGCTGT
AGACAAATACTGGGACAGCTACAACCATCCCTTCAGACAGGATCAGAAGAACTTAGATCATTATATAATA
CAGTAGCAACCCTCTATTGTGTGCATCAAAGGATAGAGATAAAAGACACCAAGGAAGCTTTAGACAAGAT
AGAGGAAGAGCAAAACAAAAGTAAGACCACCGCACAGCAAGCGGCCGCTGATCTTCAGACCTGGAGGAGG
AGATATGAGGGACAATTGGAGAAGTGAATTATATAAATATAAAGTAGTAAAAATTGAACCATTAGGAGTA
GCACCCACCAAGGCAAAGAGAAGAGTGGTGCAGAGAGAAAAAAGAGCAGTGGGAATAGGAGCTTTGTTCC
TTGGGTTCTTGGGAGCAGCAGGAAGCACTATGGGCGCAGCGTCAATGACGCTGACGGTACAGGCCAGACA
ATTATTGTCTGGTATAGTGCAGCAGCAGAACAATTTGCTGAGGGCTATTGAGGCGCAACAGCATCTGTTG
CAACTCACAGTCTGGGGCATCAAGCAGCTCCAGGCAAGAATCCTGGCTGTGGAAAGATACCTAAAGGATC
AACAGCTCCTGGGGATTTGGGGTTGCTCTGGAAAACTCATTTGCACCACTGCTGTGCCTTGGAATGCTAG
TTGGAGTAATAAATCTCTGGAACAGATTTGGAATCACACGACCTGGATGGAGTGGGACAGAGAAATTAAC
AATTACACAAGCTTAATACACTCCTTAATTGAAGAATCGCAAAACCAGCAAGAAAAGAATGAACAAGAAT
TATTGGAATTAGATAAATGGGCAAGTTTGTGGAATTGGTTTAACATAACAAATTGGCTGTGGTATATAAA
ATTATTCATAATGATAGTAGGAGGCTTGGTAGGTTTAAGAATAGTTTTTGCTGTACTTTCTATAGTGAAT
AGAGTTAGGCAGGGATATTCACCATTATCGTTTCAGACCCACCTCCCAACCCCGAGGGGACCCAGAGAGG
GCCTATTTCCCATGATTCCTTCATATTTGCATATACGATACAAGGCTGTTAGAGAGATAATTAGAATTAA
TTTGACTGTAAACACAAAGATATTAGTACAAAATACGTGACGTAGAAAGTAATAATTTCTTGGGTAGTTT
GCAGTTTTAAAATTATGTTTTAAAATGGACTATCATATGCTTACCGTAACTTGAAAGTATTTCGATTTCT
TGGCTTTATATATCTTGTGGAAAGGACGAAACACCGCACGTTTCAAACACTCTTTGTTTAAGAGCTATGC
TGGAAACAGCATAGCAAGTTTAAATAAGGCTAGTCCGTTATCAACTTGAAAAAGTGGCACCGAGTCGGTG
CTTTTTTAAGCTTGGCGTAACTAGATCTTGAGACAAATGGCAGTATTCATCCACAATTTTAAAAGAAAAG
GGGGGATTGGGGGGTACAGTGCAGGGGAAAGAATAGTAGACATAATAGCAACAGACATACAAACTAAAGA
ATTACAAAAACAAATTACAAAAATTCAAAATTTTCGGGTTTATTACAGGGACAGCAGAGATCCACTTTGG
CGCCGGCTCGAGGGGGCCCGGGTGCAAAGATGGATAAAGTTTTAAACAGAGAGGAATCTTTGCAGCTAAT
GGACCTTCTAGGTCTTGAAAGGAGTGGGAATTGGCTCCGGTGCCCGTCAGTGGGCAGAGCGCACATCGCC
CACAGTCCCCGAGAAGTTGGGGGGAGGGGTCGGCAATTGATCCGGTGCCTAGAGAAGGTGGCGCGGGGTA
AACTGGGAAAGTGATGTCGTGTACTGGCTCCGCCTTTTTCCCGAGGGTGGGGGAGAACCGTATATAAGTG
CAGTAGTCGCCGTGAACGTTCTTTTTCGCAACGGGTTTGCCGCCAGAACACAGGTAAGTGCCGTGTGTGG
TTCCCGCGGGCCTGGCCTCTTTACGGGTTATGGCCCTTGCGTGCCTTGAATTACTTCCACCTGGCTGCAG
TACGTGATTCTTGATCCCGAGCTTCGGGTTGGAAGTGGGTGGGAGAGTTCGAGGCCTTGCGCTTAAGGAG
CCCCTTCGCCTCGTGCTTGAGTTGAGGCCTGGCCTGGGCGCTGGGGCCGCCGCGTGCGAATCTGGTGGCA
CCTTCGCGCCTGTCTCGCTGCTTTCGATAAGTCTCTAGCCATTTAAAATTTTTGATGACCTGCTGCGACG
CTTTTTTTCTGGCAAGATAGTCTTGTAAATGCGGGCCAAGATCTGCACACTGGTATTTCGGTTTTTGGGG
CCGCGGGCGGCGACGGGGCCCGTGCGTCCCAGCGCACATGTTCGGCGAGGCGGGGCCTGCGAGCGCGGCC
ACCGAGAATCGGACGGGGGTAGTCTCAAGCTGGCCGGCCTGCTCTGGTGCCTGGCCTCGCGCCGCCGTGT
ATCGCCCCGCCCTGGGCGGCAAGGCTGGCCCGGTCGGCACCAGTTGCGTGAGCGGAAAGATGGCCGCTTC
CCGGCCCTGCTGCAGGGAGCTCAAAATGGAGGACGCGGCGCTCGGGAGAGCGGGCGGGTGAGTCACCCAC
ACAAAGGAAAAGGGCCTTTCCGTCCTCAGCCGTCGCTTCATGTGACTCCACGGAGTACCGGGCGCCGTCC
AGGCACCTCGATTAGTTCTCGAGCTTTTGGAGTACGTCGTCTTTAGGTTGGGGGGAGGGGTTTTATGCGA
TGGAGTTTCCCCACACTGAGTGGGTGGAGACTGAAGTTAGGCCAGCTTGGCACTTGATGTAATTCTCCTT
GGAATTTGCCCTTTTTGAGTTTGGATCTTGGTTCATTCTCAAGCCTCAGACAGTGGTTCAAAGTTTTTTT
CTTCCATTTCAGGTGTCGTGACGTACGGCCACCATGACCGAGTACAAGCCCACGGTGCGCCTCGCCACCC
GCGACGACGTCCCCAGGGCCGTACGCACCCTCGCCGCCGCGTTCGCCGACTACCCCGCCACGCGCCACAC
CGTCGATCCGGACCGCCACATCGAGCGGGTCACCGAGCTGCAAGAACTCTTCCTCACGCGCGTCGGGCTC
GACATCGGCAAGGTGTGGGTCGCGGACGACGGCGCCGCCGTGGCGGTCTGGACCACGCCGGAGAGCGTCG
AAGCGGGGGCGGTGTTCGCCGAGATCGGCCCGCGCATGGCCGAGTTGAGCGGTTCCCGGCTGGCCGCGCA
GCAACAGATGGAAGGCCTCCTGGCGCCGCACCGGCCCAAGGAGCCCGCGTGGTTCCTGGCCACCGTCGGA
GTCTCGCCCGACCACCAGGGCAAGGGTCTGGGCAGCGCCGTCGTGCTCCCCGGAGTGGAGGCGGCCGAGC
GCGCCGGGGTGCCCGCCTTCCTGGAGACCTCCGCGCCCCGCAACCTCCCCTTCTACGAGCGGCTCGGCTT
CACCGTCACCGCCGACGTCGAGGTGCCCGAAGGACCGCGCACCTGGTGCATGACCCGCAAGCCCGGTGCC
TGAACGCGTTAAGTCGACAATCAACCTCTGGATTACAAAATTTGTGAAAGATTGACTGGTATTCTTAACT
ATGTTGCTCCTTTTACGCTATGTGGATACGCTGCTTTAATGCCTTTGTATCATGCTATTGCTTCCCGTAT
GGCTTTCATTTTCTCCTCCTTGTATAAATCCTGGTTGCTGTCTCTTTATGAGGAGTTGTGGCCCGTTGTC
AGGCAACGTGGCGTGGTGTGCACTGTGTTTGCTGACGCAACCCCCACTGGTTGGGGCATTGCCACCACCT
GTCAGCTCCTTTCCGGGACTTTCGCTTTCCCCCTCCCTATTGCCACGGCGGAACTCATCGCCGCCTGCCT
TGCCCGCTGCTGGACAGGGGCTCGGCTGTTGGGCACTGACAATTCCGTGGTGTTGTCGGG
